>Addgene plasmid #250117 | pGEX-NHERF-1-PDZ-2 | addgene full sequence | sequence record 498269 | Addgene NGS Result
CTTATCGACTGCACGGTGCACCAATGCTTCTGGCGTCAGGCAGCCATCGGAAGCTGTGGTATGGCTGTGC
AGGTCGTAAATCACTGCATAATTCGTGTCGCTCAAGGCGCACTCCCGTTCTGGATAATGTTTTTTGCGCC
GACATCATAACGGTTCTGGCAAATATTCTGAAATGAGCTGTTGACAATTAATCATCGGCTCGTATAATGT
GTGGAATTGTGAGCGGATAACAATTTCACACAGGAAACAGTATTCATGTCCCCTATACTAGGTTATTGGA
AAATTAAGGGCCTTGTGCAACCCACTCGACTTCTTTTGGAATATCTTGAAGAAAAATATGAAGAGCATTT
GTATGAGCGCGATGAAGGTGATAAATGGCGAAACAAAAAGTTTGAATTGGGTTTGGAGTTTCCCAATCTT
CCTTATTATATTGATGGTGATGTTAAATTAACACAGTCTATGGCCATCATACGTTATATAGCTGACAAGC
ACAACATGTTGGGTGGTTGTCCAAAAGAGCGTGCAGAGATTTCAATGCTTGAAGGAGCGGTTTTGGATAT
TAGATACGGTGTTTCGAGAATTGCATATAGTAAAGACTTTGAAACTCTCAAAGTTGATTTTCTTAGCAAG
CTACCTGAAATGCTGAAAATGTTCGAAGATCGTTTATGTCATAAAACATATTTAAATGGTGATCATGTAA
CCCATCCTGACTTCATGTTGTATGACGCTCTTGATGTTGTTTTATACATGGACCCAATGTGCCTGGATGC
GTTCCCAAAATTAGTTTGTTTTAAAAAACGTATTGAAGCTATCCCACAAATTGATAAGTACTTGAAATCC
AGCAAGTATATAGCATGGCCTTTGCAGGGCTGGCAAGCCACGTTTGGTGGTGGCGACCATCCTCCAAAAT
CGGATCTGGTTCCGCGTGGATCCTTATGCACCATGAAAAAAGGTCCGAATGGCTATGGCTTTAATTTGCA
TAGCGATAAATCTAAACCGGGTCAGTTTATTCGCGCCGTAGACCCAGATTCTCCTGCTGAAGCGTCTGGC
CTGCGTGCCCAGGATCGTATCGTTGAAGTTAATGGTGTTTGTATGGAAGGTAAACAGCATGGCGATGTGG
TGAGCGCAATCAAAGGCGGCGGCGATGAAGCCAAACTGTTAGTGGTTGATAAAGAACTCGAGCGGCCGCA
TCGTGACTGACTGACGATCTGCCTCGCGCGTTTCGGTGATGACGGTGAAAACCTCTGACACATGCAGCTC
CCGGAGACGGTCACAGCTTGTCTGTAAGCGGATGCCGGGAGCAGACAAGCCCGTCAGGGCGCGTCAGCGG
GTGTTGGCGGGTGTCGGGGCGCAGCCATGACCCAGTCACGTAGCGATAGCGGAGTGTATAATTCTTGAAG
ACGAAAGGGCCTCGTGATACGCCTATTTTTATAGGTTAATGTCATGATAATAATGGTTTCTTAGACGTCA
GGTGGCACTTTTCGGGGAAATGTGCGCGGAACCCCTATTTGTTTATTTTTCTAAATACATTCAAATATGT
ATCCGCTCATGAGACAATAACCCTGATAAATGCTTCAATAATATTGAAAAAGGAAGAGTATGAGTATTCA
ACATTTCCGTGTCGCCCTTATTCCCTTTTTTGCGGCATTTTGCCTTCCTGTTTTTGCTCACCCAGAAACG
CTGGTGAAAGTAAAAGATGCTGAAGATCAGTTGGGTGCACGAGTGGGTTACATCGAACTGGATCTCAACA
GCGGTAAGATCCTTGAGAGTTTTCGCCCCGAAGAACGTTTTCCAATGATGAGCACTTTTAAAGTTCTGCT
ATGTGGCGCGGTATTATCCCGTGTTGACGCCGGGCAAGAGCAACTCGGTCGCCGCATACACTATTCTCAG
AATGACTTGGTTGAGTACTCACCAGTCACAGAAAAGCATCTTACGGATGGCATGACAGTAAGAGAATTAT
GCAGTGCTGCCATAACCATGAGTGATAACACTGCGGCCAACTTACTTCTGACAACGATCGGAGGACCGAA
GGAGCTAACCGCTTTTTTGCACAACATGGGGGATCATGTAACTCGCCTTGATCGTTGGGAACCGGAGCTG
AATGAAGCCATACCAAACGACGAGCGTGACACCACGATGCCTGCAGCAATGGCAACAACGTTGCGCAAAC
TATTAACTGGCGAACTACTTACTCTAGCTTCCCGGCAACAATTAATAGACTGGATGGAGGCGGATAAAGT
TGCAGGACCACTTCTGCGCTCGGCCCTTCCGGCTGGCTGGTTTATTGCTGATAAATCTGGAGCCGGTGAG
CGTGGGTCTCGCGGTATCATTGCAGCACTGGGGCCAGATGGTAAGCCCTCCCGTATCGTAGTTATCTACA
CGACGGGGAGTCAGGCAACTATGGATGAACGAAATAGACAGATCGCTGAGATAGGTGCCTCACTGATTAA
GCATTGGTAACTGTCAGACCAAGTTTACTCATATATACTTTAGATTGATTTAAAACTTCATTTTTAATTT
AAAAGGATCTAGGTGAAGATCCTTTTTGATAATCTCATGACCAAAATCCCTTAACGTGAGTTTTCGTTCC
ACTGAGCGTCAGACCCCGTAGAAAAGATCAAAGGATCTTCTTGAGATCCTTTTTTTCTGCGCGTAATCTG
CTGCTTGCAAACAAAAAAACCACCGCTACCAGCGGTGGTTTGTTTGCCGGATCAAGAGCTACCAACTCTT
TTTCCGAAGGTAACTGGCTTCAGCAGAGCGCAGATACCAAATACTGTCCTTCTAGTGTAGCCGTAGTTAG
GCCACCACTTCAAGAACTCTGTAGCACCGCCTACATACCTCGCTCTGCTAATCCTGTTACCAGTGGCTGC
TGCCAGTGGCGATAAGTCGTGTCTTACCGGGTTGGACTCAAGACGATAGTTACCGGATAAGGCGCAGCGG
TCGGGCTGAACGGGGGGTTCGTGCACACAGCCCAGCTTGGAGCGAACGACCTACACCGAACTGAGATACC
TACAGCGTGAGCTATGAGAAAGCGCCACGCTTCCCGAAGGGAGAAAGGCGGACAGGTATCCGGTAAGCGG
CAGGGTCGGAACAGGAGAGCGCACGAGGGAGCTTCCAGGGGGAAACGCCTGGTATCTTTATAGTCCTGTC
GGGTTTCGCCACCTCTGACTTGAGCGTCGATTTTTGTGATGCTCGTCAGGGGGGCGGAGCCTATGGAAAA
ACGCCAGCAACGCGGCCTTTTTACGGTTCCTGGCCTTTTGCTGGCCTTTTGCTCACATGTTCTTTCCTGC
GTTATCCCCTGATTCTGTGGATAACCGTATTACCGCCTTTGAGTGAGCTGATACCGCTCGCCGCAGCCGA
ACGACCGAGCGCAGCGAGTCAGTGAGCGAGGAAGCGGAAGAGCGCCTGATGCGGTATTTTCTCCTTACGC
ATCTGTGCGGTATTTCACACCGCATAAATTCCGACACCATCGAATGGCGCAAAACCTTTCGCGGTATGGC
ATGATAGCGCCCGGAAGAGAGTCAATTCAGGGTGGTGAATGTGAAACCAGTAACGTTATACGATGTCGCA
GAGTATGCCGGTGTCTCTTATCAGACCGTTTCCCGCGTGGTGAACCAGGCCAGCCACGTTTCTGCGAAAA
CGCGGGAAAAAGTGGAAGCGGCGATGGCGGAGCTGAATTACATTCCCAACCGCGTGGCACAACAACTGGC
GGGCAAACAGTCGTTGCTGATTGGCGTTGCCACCTCCAGTCTGGCCCTGCACGCGCCGTCGCAAATTGTC
GCGGCGATTAAATCTCGCGCCGATCAACTGGGTGCCAGCGTGGTGGTGTCGATGGTAGAACGAAGCGGCG
TCGAAGCCTGTAAAGCGGCGGTGCACAATCTTCTCGCGCAACGCGTCAGTGGGCTGATCATTAACTATCC
GCTGGATGACCAGGATGCCATTGCTGTGGAAGCTGCCTGCACTAATGTTCCGGCGTTATTTCTTGATGTC
TCTGACCAGACACCCATCAACAGTATTATTTTCTCCCATGAAGACGGTACGCGACTGGGCGTGGAGCATC
TGGTCGCATTGGGTCACCAGCAAATCGCGCTGTTAGCGGGCCCATTAAGTTCTGTCTCGGCGCGTCTGCG
TCTGGCTGGCTGGCATAAATATCTCACTCGCAATCAAATTCAGCCGATAGCGGAACGGGAAGGCGACTGG
AGTGCCATGTCCGGTTTTCAACAAACCATGCAAATGCTGAATGAGGGCATCGTTCCCACTGCGATGCTGG
TTGCCAACGATCAGATGGCGCTGGGCGCAATGCGCGCCATTACCGAGTCCGGGCTGCGCGTTGGTGCGGA
TATCTCGGTAGTGGGATACGACGATACCGAAGACAGCTCATGTTATATCCCGCCGTTAACCACCATCAAA
CAGGATTTTCGCCTGCTGGGGCAAACCAGCGTGGACCGCTTGCTGCAACTCTCTCAGGGCCAGGCGGTGA
AGGGCAATCAGCTGTTGCCCGTCTCACTGGTGAAAAGAAAAACCACCCTGGCGCCCAATACGCAAACCGC
CTCTCCCCGCGCGTTGGCCGATTCATTAATGCAGCTGGCACGACAGGTTTCCCGACTGGAAAGCGGGCAG
TGAGCGCAACGCAATTAATGTAAGTTAGCTCACTCATTAGGCACCCCAGGCTTTACACTTTATGCTTCCG
GCTCGTATGTTGTGTGGAATTGTGAGCGGATAACAATTTCACACAGGAAACAGCTATGACCATGATTACG
GATTCACTGGCCGTCGTTTTACAACGTCGTGACTGGGAAAACCCTGGCGTTACCCAACTTAATCGCCTTG
CAGCACATCCCCCTTTCGCCAGCTGGCGTAATAGCGAAGAGGCCCGCACCGATCGCCCTTCCCAACAGTT
GCGCAGCCTGAATGGCGAATGGCGCTTTGCCTGGTTTCCGGCACCAGAAGCGGTGCCGGAAAGCTGGCTG
GAGTGCGATCTTCCTGAGGCCGATACTGTCGTCGTCCCCTCAAACTGGCAGATGCACGGTTACGATGCGC
CCATCTACACCAACGTGACCTATCCCATTACGGTCAATCCGCCGTTTGTTCCCACGGAGAATCCGACGGG
TTGTTACTCGCTCACATTTAATGTTGATGAAAGCTGGCTACAGGAAGGCCAGACGCGAATTATTTTTGAT
GGCGTTGGAATTAG
Features (pLannotate 1.2.2; 17 found; start..end, strand, type, name):
    181..209     +  promoter       tac promoter: strong E. coli promoter; hybrid between the trp and lac UV5 promoters
    217..233     +  protein_bind   lac operator: The lac repressor binds to the lac operator to inhibit transcription in E. coli. This inhibition can be relieved by adding lactose or isopropyl-β-D-thiogalactopyranoside (IPTG). lac repressor encoded by lacI
    256..909     +  CDS            GST26_SCHJA: Experimental evidence at protein level: Swiss-Prot protein existence level 1. GST isoenzymes appear to play a central role in the parasite detoxification system. Other functions are also suspected including a role in increasing the solubility of haematin in the parasite gut. From Schistosoma japonicum (Blood fluke).
    898..1176    +  CDS            Slc9a3r1 (fragment): NHRF1_RAT - Also known as Nherf, Nherf1. Experimental evidence at protein level: Swiss-Prot protein existence level 1. Scaffold protein that connects plasma membrane proteins with members of the ezrin/moesin/radixin family and thereby helps to link them to the actin cytoskeleton and to regulate their surface expression. Necessary for recycling of internalized ADRB2. Was first known to play a role in the regulation of the activity and subcellular location of SLC9A3. Necessary for cAMP-mediated phosphorylation and inhibition of SLC9A3. Involved in sperm capacitation. May participate in the regul
   1209..1248    +  CDS            rop (fragment): Rop protein, which maintains plasmids at low copy number; rop
   1350..1390    +  misc_feature   bom (fragment): basis of mobility region from pBR322
   1495..1599    +  promoter       AmpR promoter: bla
   1600..2460    +  CDS            AmpR: β-lactamase; bla; confers resistance to ampicillin, carbenicillin, and related antibiotics
   2631..3219    +  rep_origin     ori: high-copy-number ColE1/pMB1/pBR322/pUC origin of replication
   3405..3456    -  misc_feature   bom (fragment): basis of mobility region from pBR322
   3463..3540    +  promoter       lacI promoter: lacI
   3541..4623    +  CDS            lacI: lac repressor; lacI; The lac repressor binds to the lac operator to inhibit transcription in E. coli. This inhibition can be relieved by adding lactose or isopropyl-β-D-thiogalactopyranoside (IPTG).
   4636..4657    +  protein_bind   CAP binding site: CAP binding activates transcription in the presence of cAMP. E. coli catabolite activator protein
   4672..4702    +  promoter       lac promoter: promoter for the E. coli lac operon
   4710..4726    +  protein_bind   lac operator: The lac repressor binds to the lac operator to inhibit transcription in E. coli. This inhibition can be relieved by adding lactose or isopropyl-β-D-thiogalactopyranoside (IPTG). lac repressor encoded by lacI
   4746..4919    +  CDS            lacZα: LacZα fragment of β-galactosidase; lacZ fragment
   5183..105     -  CDS            yciV (fragment) (across the origin): RNAAM_ECOLI - Also known as trpH From Escherichia coli (strain K12).
