[The description below was written by a language model from this plasmid's Addgene catalogue record and pLannotate feature annotations shown in this document.]
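Description:
pGEX-NHERF-1-PDZ-2 is a bacterial expression plasmid built on the pGEX-4T-1 backbone for producing the second PDZ domain of mouse NHERF-1 (Nherf1, also known as EBP-50 or Slc9a3r1) as a glutathione S-transferase fusion in E. coli. The sequenced plasmid is about 5.2 kb. It replicates from a high-copy ColE1/pMB1-type origin and is selected with ampicillin through the bla (β-lactamase) gene under its own promoter.

Expression is driven by the tac promoter, a strong trp/lac hybrid, followed by a lac operator. The plasmid also carries lacI with its own promoter, so the lac repressor keeps transcription off until it is relieved with IPTG. Downstream lies the Schistosoma japonicum GST coding sequence, followed directly by the short NHERF-1 fragment (recorded as a 255 bp insert with no mutations), placing GST at the N-terminus of the PDZ domain. The automated annotation matched the insert to the rat NHERF1 orthologue, whereas the catalogue entry gives the species as mouse; this most likely reflects close homology between the two rather than a true discrepancy. The cloning sites used are not recorded. The remaining annotated elements (partial rop and bom regions, a lac promoter/operator with a lacZα fragment, and a small yciV fragment) are backbone remnants with no role in the payload.

NHERF-1 is a scaffold protein that links plasma membrane proteins to ezrin/radixin/moesin family members and the actin cytoskeleton. An isolated GST-tagged PDZ domain of this kind suits affinity purification on glutathione resin and in vitro binding studies. This fits the associated work on a phosphorylation-regulated 14-3-3/PDZ interaction switch at the PRMT5 C-terminus.
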