Addgene plasmid #250117: pGEX-NHERF-1-PDZ-2
Purpose: Bacterial expression of NHERF-1 PDZ domain 2
Depositing lab: Mark Bedford. Depositing organization: University of Texas MD Anderson Cancer Center. Publication: PRMT5 C-terminal Phosphorylation Modulates a 14-3-3/PDZ Interaction Switch. Espejo AB, Gao G, Black K, Gayatri S, Veland N, Kim J, Chen T, Sudol M, Walker C, Bedford MT. J Biol Chem. 2017 Feb 10;292(6):2255-2265. doi: 10.1074/jbc.M116.760330. Epub 2016 Dec 28. PubMed 28031468.
Backbone
  Vector backbone: pGEX-4T-1
  Backbone size w/o insert (bp): 4900
  Vector type: Bacterial Expression
Growth in bacteria
  Bacterial resistance: Ampicillin, 100 μg/mL
  Growth temperature: 37°C
  Growth strain: DH5alpha
  Copy number: High Copy
Gene/Insert
  Gene/Insert name: NHERF-1 (2/2)
  Species: M. musculus (mouse)
  Insert size (bp): 255
  Mutation: None
  Entrez Gene: Nherf1 (a.k.a. EBP-50, NHE-RF, NHERF-1, Slc9a3r1)
  Cloning method: Restriction Enzyme; 5′ cloning site Unknown (unknown if destroyed)
Terms and licenses: Academic/Nonprofit Terms; Industry Terms: Not Available to Industry
Depositor comments: UniProt ID: P70441
How to cite: pGEX-NHERF-1-PDZ-2 was a gift from Mark Bedford (Addgene plasmid # 250117 ; http://n2t.net/addgene:250117 ; RRID:Addgene_250117)
